LOCUS       Exported 9706 bp ds-DNA circular SYN 13-MAY-2021
DEFINITION  dCas9 plasmid expressing 3A sRNA trigger.
ACCESSION   .
VERSION     .
KEYWORDS    PAJ390
SOURCE      synthetic DNA construct
  ORGANISM  synthetic DNA construct
REFERENCE   1 (bases 1 to 9706)
  AUTHORS   Galizi R, Duncan JN, Rostain W, Quinn CM, Storch M, Kushwaha M,
            Jaramillo A
  TITLE     Engineered RNA-Interacting CRISPR Guide RNAs for Genetic Sensing and
            Diagnostics.
  JOURNAL   CRISPR J. 2020 Oct;3(5):398-408. doi: 10.1089/crispr.2020.0029.
  PUBMED    33095053
REFERENCE   2 (bases 1 to 9706)
  AUTHORS   .
  TITLE     Direct Submission
  JOURNAL   Exported May 13, 2021 from SnapGene Server 1.1.58
            http://www.snapgene.com
FEATURES             Location/Qualifiers
     source          1..9706
                     /organism="synthetic DNA construct"
                     /mol_type="other DNA"
     CDS             complement(1708..2367)
                     /codon_start=1
                     /gene="cat"
                     /product="chloramphenicol acetyltransferase"
                     /label=CmR
                     /note="confers resistance to chloramphenicol"
                     /translation="MEKKITGYTTVDISQWHRKEHFEAFQSVAQCTYNQTVQLDITAFL
                     KTVKKNKHKFYPAFIHILARLMNAHPEFRMAMKDGELVIWDSVHPCYTVFHEQTETFSS
                     LWSEYHDDFRQFLHIYSQDVACYGENLAYFPKGFIENMFFVSANPWVSFTSFDLNVANM
                     DNFFAPVFTMGKYYTQGDKVLMPLAIQVHHAVCDGFHVGRMLNELQQYCDEWQGGA"
     primer_bind     2282..2301
                     /label=CAT-R
                     /note="Chloramphenicol resistance gene, reverse primer"
     promoter        complement(2368..2470)
                     /label=cat promoter
                     /note="promoter of the E. coli cat gene encoding
                     chloramphenicol acetyltransferase"
     protein_bind    2855..2873
                     /gene="tetO"
                     /label=tet operator
                     /bound_moiety="tetracycline repressor TetR"
                     /note="bacterial operator O2 for the tetR and tetA genes"
     protein_bind    2880..2898
                     /gene="tetO"
                     /label=tet operator
                     /bound_moiety="tetracycline repressor TetR"
                     /note="bacterial operator O2 for the tetR and tetA genes"
     primer_bind     complement(3242..3259)
                     /label=L4440
                     /note="L4440 vector, forward primer"
     rep_origin      complement(3376..3921)
                     /direction=LEFT
                     /label=p15A ori
                     /note="Plasmids containing the medium-copy-number p15A
                     origin of replication can be propagated in E. coli cells
                     that contain a second plasmid with the ColE1 origin. "
     primer_bind     complement(3456..3475)
                     /label=pBR322ori-F
                     /note="pBR322 origin, forward primer"
     promoter        4033..4061
                     /label=tet promoter
                     /note="E. coli promoter for tetracycline efflux protein
                     gene"
     misc_RNA        complement(4379..4457)
                     /label=tracrRNA
                     /note="trans-activating CRISPR RNA for the Streptococcus
                     pyogenes CRISPR/Cas9 system"
     CDS             4753..8859
                     /codon_start=1
                     /product="catalytically dead mutant of the Cas9
                     endonuclease from the Streptococcus pyogenes Type II
                     CRISPR/Cas system"
                     /label=dCas9
                     /note="RNA-guided DNA-binding protein that lacks
                     endonuclease activity due to the D10A mutation in the RuvC
                     catalytic domain and the H840A mutation in the HNH
                     catalytic domain"
                     /translation="MDKKYSIGLAIGTNSVGWAVITDEYKVPSKKFKVLGNTDRHSIKK
                     NLIGALLFDSGETAEATRLKRTARRRYTRRKNRICYLQEIFSNEMAKVDDSFFHRLEES
                     FLVEEDKKHERHPIFGNIVDEVAYHEKYPTIYHLRKKLVDSTDKADLRLIYLALAHMIK
                     FRGHFLIEGDLNPDNSDVDKLFIQLVQTYNQLFEENPINASGVDAKAILSARLSKSRRL
                     ENLIAQLPGEKKNGLFGNLIALSLGLTPNFKSNFDLAEDAKLQLSKDTYDDDLDNLLAQ
                     IGDQYADLFLAAKNLSDAILLSDILRVNTEITKAPLSASMIKRYDEHHQDLTLLKALVR
                     QQLPEKYKEIFFDQSKNGYAGYIDGGASQEEFYKFIKPILEKMDGTEELLVKLNREDLL
                     RKQRTFDNGSIPHQIHLGELHAILRRQEDFYPFLKDNREKIEKILTFRIPYYVGPLARG
                     NSRFAWMTRKSEETITPWNFEEVVDKGASAQSFIERMTNFDKNLPNEKVLPKHSLLYEY
                     FTVYNELTKVKYVTEGMRKPAFLSGEQKKAIVDLLFKTNRKVTVKQLKEDYFKKIECFD
                     SVEISGVEDRFNASLGTYHDLLKIIKDKDFLDNEENEDILEDIVLTLTLFEDREMIEER
                     LKTYAHLFDDKVMKQLKRRRYTGWGRLSRKLINGIRDKQSGKTILDFLKSDGFANRNFM
                     QLIHDDSLTFKEDIQKAQVSGQGDSLHEHIANLAGSPAIKKGILQTVKVVDELVKVMGR
                     HKPENIVIEMARENQTTQKGQKNSRERMKRIEEGIKELGSQILKEHPVENTQLQNEKLY
                     LYYLQNGRDMYVDQELDINRLSDYDVDAIVPQSFLKDDSIDNKVLTRSDKNRGKSDNVP
                     SEEVVKKMKNYWRQLLNAKLITQRKFDNLTKAERGGLSELDKAGFIKRQLVETRQITKH
                     VAQILDSRMNTKYDENDKLIREVKVITLKSKLVSDFRKDFQFYKVREINNYHHAHDAYL
                     NAVVGTALIKKYPKLESEFVYGDYKVYDVRKMIAKSEQEIGKATAKYFFYSNIMNFFKT
                     EITLANGEIRKRPLIETNGETGEIVWDKGRDFATVRKVLSMPQVNIVKKTEVQTGGFSK
                     ESILPKRNSDKLIARKKDWDPKKYGGFDSPTVAYSVLVVAKVEKGKSKKLKSVKELLGI
                     TIMERSSFEKNPIDFLEAKGYKEVKKDLIIKLPKYSLFELENGRKRMLASAGELQKGNE
                     LALPSKYVNFLYLASHYEKLKGSPEDNEQKQLFVEQHKHYLDEIIEQISEFSKRVILAD
                     ANLDKVLSAYNKHRDKPIREQAENIIHLFTLTNLGAPAAFKYFDTTIDRKRYTSTKEVL
                     DATLIHQSITGLYETRIDLSQLGGD"
     misc_feature    8880..9011
                     /label=crRNA leader
                     /note="crRNA leader sequence for the Streptococcus pyogenes
                     CRISPR/Cas system"
     repeat_region   9012..9047
                     /label=DR
                     /note="direct repeat for the Streptococcus pyogenes
                     CRISPR/Cas system"
     repeat_region   9078..9113
                     /label=DR
                     /note="direct repeat for the Streptococcus pyogenes
                     CRISPR/Cas system"
     primer_bind     complement(9542..9561)
                     /label=pBRrevBam
                     /note="pBR322 vectors, tet region, downstream of BamHI,
                     reverse primer"
ORIGIN
        1 acctactact gggctgcttc ctaatgcagg agtcgcataa gggagagcgt cgaccgatgc
       61 ccttgagagc cttcaaccca gtcagctcct tccggtgggc gcggggcatg actatcgtcg
      121 ccgcacttat gactgtcttc tttatcatgc aactcgtagg acaggtgccg gcagcgctct
      181 gggtcatttt cggcgaggac cgctttcgct ggagcgcgac gatgatcggc ctgtcgcttg
      241 cggtattcgg aatcttgcac gccctcgctc aagccttcgt cactggtccc gccaccaaac
      301 gtttcggcga gaagcaggcc attatcgccg gcatggcggc cgacgcgctg ggctacgtct
      361 tgctggcgtt cgcgacgcga ggctggatgg ccttccccat tatgattctt ctcgcttccg
      421 gcggcatcgg gatgcccgcg ttgcaggcca tgctgtccag gcaggtagat gacgaccatc
      481 agggacagct tcaaggatcg ctcgcggctc ttaccagcct aacttcgatc attggaccgc
      541 tgatcgtcac ggcgatttat gccgcctcgg cgagcacatg gaacgggttg gcatggattg
      601 taggcgccgc cctatacctt gtctgcctcc ccgcgttgcg tcgcggtgca tggagccggg
      661 ccacctcgac ctgaatggaa gccggcggca cctcgctaac ggattcacca ctccaagaat
      721 tggagccaat caattcttgc ggagaactgt gaatgcgcaa accaaccctt ggcagaacat
      781 atccatcgcg tccgccatct ccagcagccg cacgcggcgc atctcgggca gcgttgggtc
      841 ctggccacgg gtgcgcatga tcgtgctcct gtcgttgagg acccggctag gctggcgggg
      901 ttgccttact ggttagcaga atgaatcacc gatacgcgag cgaacgtgaa gcgactgctg
      961 ctgcaaaacg tctgcgacct gagcaacaac atgaatggtc ttcggtttcc gtgtttcgta
     1021 aagtctggaa acgcggaagt cccctacgtg ctgctgaagt tgcccgcaac agagagtgga
     1081 accaaccggt gataccacga tactatgact gagagtcaac gccatgagcg gcctcatttc
     1141 ttattctgag ttacaacagt ccgcaccgct gccggtagct ccttccggtg ggcgcggggc
     1201 atgactatcg tcgccgcact tatgactgtc ttctttatca tgcaactcgt aggacaggtg
     1261 ccggcagcgc ccaacagtcc cccggccacg gggcctgcca ccatacccac gccgaaacaa
     1321 gcgccctgca ccattatgtt ccggatctgc atcgcaggat gctgctggct accctgtgga
     1381 acacctacat ctgtattaac gaagcgctaa ccgtttttat caggctctgg gaggcagaat
     1441 aaatgatcat atcgtcaatt attacctcca cggggagagc ctgagcaaac tggcctcagg
     1501 catttgagaa gcacacggtc acactgcttc cggtagtcaa taaaccggta aaccagcaat
     1561 agacataagc ggctatttaa cgaccctgcc ctgaaccgac gaccgggtcg aatttgcttt
     1621 cgaatttctg ccattcatcc gcttattatc acttattcag gcgtagcaac caggcgttta
     1681 agggcaccaa taactgcctt aaaaaaatta cgccccgccc tgccactcat cgcagtactg
     1741 ttgtaattca ttaagcattc tgccgacatg gaagccatca caaacggcat gatgaacctg
     1801 aatcgccagc ggcatcagca ccttgtcgcc ttgcgtataa tatttgccca tggtgaaaac
     1861 gggggcgaag aagttgtcca tattggccac gtttaaatca aaactggtga aactcaccca
     1921 gggattggct gagacgaaaa acatattctc aataaaccct ttagggaaat aggccaggtt
     1981 ttcaccgtaa cacgccacat cttgcgaata tatgtgtaga aactgccgga aatcgtcgtg
     2041 gtattcactc cagagcgatg aaaacgtttc agtttgctca tggaaaacgg tgtaacaagg
     2101 gtgaacacta tcccatatca ccagctcacc gtctttcatt gccatacgga attccggatg
     2161 agcattcatc aggcgggcaa gaatgtgaat aaaggccgga taaaacttgt gcttattttt
     2221 ctttacggtc tttaaaaagg ccgtaatatc cagctgaacg gtctggttat aggtacattg
     2281 agcaactgac tgaaatgcct caaaatgttc tttacgatgc cattgggata tatcaacggt
     2341 ggtatatcca gtgatttttt tctccatttt agcttcctta gctcctgaaa atctcgataa
     2401 ctcaaaaaat acgcccggta gtgatcttat ttcattatgg tgaaagttgg aacctcttac
     2461 gtgccgatca acgtctcatt ttcgccaaaa gttggcccgg ggcttcccgg tatcaacagg
     2521 gacaccagga tttatttatt ctgcgaagtg atcttccgtc acaggtattt attcggcgca
     2581 aagtgcgtcg ggtgatgctg ccaacttact gatttagtgt atgatggtgt ttttgaggtg
     2641 ctccagtggc ttctgtttct atcagctgtc cctcctgttc agctactgac agcttgattc
     2701 tagctgatcg tggaccggaa ggtgagccag tgagttgatt gcagtccagt tacgctggag
     2761 tctgaggctc gtcctgaatg atatgcgacc gccggagggt tgcgtttgag acgggcgaca
     2821 gatcgacact gctcgatccg ctcgcaccga attctcccta tcagtgatag agattgacat
     2881 ccctatcagt gatagagata ctgagcacgg cagacaaaga aacctacgtt gaacagcatg
     2941 aagtcgcatc cttagcgaaa gctaaggatt ttttttctgc agggatcgac gagagcagcg
     3001 cgactggatc agttctggac gagcgagctg tcgtccgacc cgtgatctta cggcattata
     3061 cgtatgatcg ggggtggtgc gtaacggcaa aagcaccgcc ggacatcagc gctagcggag
     3121 tgtatactgg cttactatgt tggcactgat gagggtgtca gtgaagtgct tcatgtggca
     3181 ggagaaaaaa ggctgcaccg gtgcgtcagc agaatatgtg atacaggata tattccgctt
     3241 cctcgctcac tgactcgcta cgctcggtcg ttcgactgcg gcgagcggaa atggcttacg
     3301 aacggggcgg agatttcctg gaagatgcca ggaagatact taacagggaa gtgagagggc
     3361 cgcggcaaag ccgtttttcc ataggctccg cccccctgac aagcatcacg aaatctgacg
     3421 ctcaaatcag tggtggcgaa acccgacagg actataaaga taccaggcgt ttccccctgg
     3481 cggctccctc gtgcgctctc ctgttcctgc ctttcggttt accggtgtca ttccgctgtt
     3541 atggccgcgt ttgtctcatt ccacgcctga cactcagttc cgggtaggca gttcgctcca
     3601 agctggactg tatgcacgaa ccccccgttc agtccgaccg ctgcgcctta tccggtaact
     3661 atcgtcttga gtccaacccg gaaagacatg caaaagcacc actggcagca gccactggta
     3721 attgatttag aggagttagt cttgaagtca tgcgccggtt aaggctaaac tgaaaggaca
     3781 agttttggtg actgcgctcc tccaagccag ttacctcggt tcaaagagtt ggtagctcag
     3841 agaaccttcg aaaaaccgcc ctgcaaggcg gttttttcgt tttcagagca agagattacg
     3901 cgcagaccaa aacgatctca agaagatcat cttattaatc agataaaata tttctagatt
     3961 tcagtgcaat ttatctcttc aaatgtagca cctgaagtca gccccatacg atataagttg
     4021 taattctaat gtttgacagc ttatcatcga taagctttaa tgcggtagtt tatcacagtt
     4081 aaattgctaa cgcagtcagg caccgtgtat gaaatctaac aatgcgctca tcgtcatcct
     4141 cggcaccgtc accctggatg ctgtaggcat aggcttggtt atgccggtac tgccgggcct
     4201 cttgcgggat tacgaaatca tcctgtggag cttagtaggt ttagcaagat ggcagcgcct
     4261 aaatgtagaa tgataaaagg attaagagat taatttccct aaaaatgata aaacaagcgt
     4321 tttgaaagcg cttgtttttt tggtttgcag tcagagtaga atagaagtat caaaaaaagc
     4381 accgactcgg tgccactttt tcaagttgat aacggactag ccttatttta acttgctatg
     4441 ctgttttgaa tggttccaac aagattattt tataactttt ataacaaata atcaaggaga
     4501 aattcaaaga aatttatcag ccataaaaca atacttaata ctatagaatg ataacaaaat
     4561 aaactacttt ttaaaagaat tttgtgttat aatctattta ttattaagta ttgggtaata
     4621 ttttttgaag agatattttg aaaaagaaaa attaaagcat attaaactaa tttcggaggt
     4681 cattaaaact attattgaaa tcatcaaact cattatggat ttaatttaaa ctttttattt
     4741 taggaggcaa aaatggataa gaaatactca ataggcttag ctatcggcac aaatagcgtc
     4801 ggatgggcgg tgatcactga tgaatataag gttccgtcta aaaagttcaa ggttctggga
     4861 aatacagacc gccacagtat caaaaaaaat cttatagggg ctcttttatt tgacagtgga
     4921 gagacagcgg aagcgactcg tctcaaacgg acagctcgta gaaggtatac acgtcggaag
     4981 aatcgtattt gttatctaca ggagattttt tcaaatgaga tggcgaaagt agatgatagt
     5041 ttctttcatc gacttgaaga gtcttttttg gtggaagaag acaagaagca tgaacgtcat
     5101 cctatttttg gaaatatagt agatgaagtt gcttatcatg agaaatatcc aactatctat
     5161 catctgcgaa aaaaattggt agattctact gataaagcgg atttgcgctt aatctatttg
     5221 gccttagcgc atatgattaa gtttcgtggt cattttttga ttgagggaga tttaaatcct
     5281 gataatagtg atgtggacaa actatttatc cagttggtac aaacctacaa tcaattattt
     5341 gaagaaaacc ctattaacgc aagtggagta gatgctaaag cgattctttc tgcacgattg
     5401 agtaaatcaa gacgattaga aaatctcatt gctcagctcc ccggtgagaa gaaaaatggc
     5461 ttatttggga atctcattgc tttgtcattg ggtttgaccc ctaattttaa atcaaatttt
     5521 gatttggcag aagatgctaa attacagctt tcaaaagata cttacgatga tgatttagat
     5581 aatttattgg cgcaaattgg agatcaatat gctgatttgt ttttggcagc taagaattta
     5641 tcagatgcta ttttactttc agatatccta agagtaaata ctgaaataac taaggctccc
     5701 ctatcagctt caatgattaa acgctacgat gaacatcatc aagacttgac tcttttaaaa
     5761 gctttagttc gacaacaact tccagaaaag tataaagaaa tcttttttga tcaatcaaaa
     5821 aacggatatg caggttatat tgatggggga gctagccaag aagaatttta taaatttatc
     5881 aaaccaattt tagaaaaaat ggatggtact gaggaattat tggtgaaact aaatcgtgaa
     5941 gatttgctgc gcaagcaacg gacctttgac aacggctcta ttccccatca aattcacttg
     6001 ggtgagctgc atgctatttt gagaagacaa gaagactttt atccattttt aaaagacaat
     6061 cgtgagaaga ttgaaaaaat cttgactttt cgaattcctt attatgttgg tccattggcg
     6121 cgtggcaata gtcgttttgc atggatgact cggaagtctg aagaaacaat taccccatgg
     6181 aattttgaag aagttgtcga taaaggtgct tcagctcaat catttattga acgcatgaca
     6241 aactttgata aaaatcttcc aaatgaaaaa gtactaccaa aacatagttt gctttatgag
     6301 tattttacgg tttataacga attgacaaag gtcaaatatg ttactgaagg aatgcgaaaa
     6361 ccagcatttc tttcaggtga acagaagaaa gccattgttg atttactctt caaaacaaat
     6421 cgaaaagtaa ccgttaagca attaaaagaa gattatttca aaaaaataga atgttttgat
     6481 agtgttgaaa tttcaggagt tgaagataga tttaatgctt cattaggtac ctaccatgat
     6541 ttgctaaaaa ttattaaaga taaagatttt ttggataatg aagaaaatga agatatctta
     6601 gaggatattg ttttaacatt gaccttattt gaagataggg agatgattga ggaaagactt
     6661 aaaacatatg ctcacctctt tgatgataag gtgatgaaac agcttaaacg tcgccgttat
     6721 actggttggg gacgtttgtc tcgaaaattg attaatggta ttagggataa gcaatctggc
     6781 aaaacaatat tagatttttt gaaatcagat ggttttgcca atcgcaattt tatgcagctg
     6841 atccatgatg atagtttgac atttaaagaa gacattcaaa aagcacaagt gtctggacaa
     6901 ggcgatagtt tacatgaaca tattgcaaat ttagctggta gccctgctat taaaaaaggt
     6961 attttacaga ctgtaaaagt tgttgatgaa ttggtcaaag taatggggcg gcataagcca
     7021 gaaaatatcg ttattgaaat ggcacgtgaa aatcagacaa ctcaaaaggg ccagaaaaat
     7081 tcgcgagagc gtatgaaacg aatcgaagaa ggtatcaaag aattaggaag tcagattctt
     7141 aaagagcatc ctgttgaaaa tactcaattg caaaatgaaa agctctatct ctattatctc
     7201 caaaatggaa gagacatgta tgtggaccaa gaattagata ttaatcgttt aagtgattat
     7261 gatgtcgatg ccattgttcc acaaagtttc cttaaagacg attcaataga caataaggtc
     7321 ttaacgcgtt ctgataaaaa tcgtggtaaa tcggataacg ttccaagtga agaagtagtc
     7381 aaaaagatga aaaactattg gagacaactt ctaaacgcca agttaatcac tcaacgtaag
     7441 tttgataatt taacgaaagc tgaacgtgga ggtttgagtg aacttgataa agctggtttt
     7501 atcaaacgcc aattggttga aactcgccaa atcactaagc atgtggcaca aattttggat
     7561 agtcgcatga atactaaata cgatgaaaat gataaactta ttcgagaggt taaagtgatt
     7621 accttaaaat ctaaattagt ttctgacttc cgaaaagatt tccaattcta taaagtacgt
     7681 gagattaaca attaccatca tgcccatgat gcgtatctaa atgccgtcgt tggaactgct
     7741 ttgattaaga aatatccaaa acttgaatcg gagtttgtct atggtgatta taaagtttat
     7801 gatgttcgta aaatgattgc taagtctgag caagaaatag gcaaagcaac cgcaaaatat
     7861 ttcttttact ctaatatcat gaacttcttc aaaacagaaa ttacacttgc aaatggagag
     7921 attcgcaaac gccctctaat cgaaactaat ggggaaactg gagaaattgt ctgggataaa
     7981 gggcgagatt ttgccacagt gcgcaaagta ttgtccatgc cccaagtcaa tattgtcaag
     8041 aaaacagaag tacagacagg cggattctcc aaggagtcaa ttttaccaaa aagaaattcg
     8101 gacaagctta ttgctcgtaa aaaagactgg gatccaaaaa aatatggtgg ttttgatagt
     8161 ccaacggtag cttattcagt cctagtggtt gctaaggtgg aaaaagggaa atcgaagaag
     8221 ttaaaatccg ttaaagagtt actagggatc acaattatgg aaagaagttc ctttgaaaaa
     8281 aatccgattg actttttaga agctaaagga tataaggaag ttaaaaaaga cttaatcatt
     8341 aaactaccta aatatagtct ttttgagtta gaaaacggtc gtaaacggat gctggctagt
     8401 gccggagaat tacaaaaagg aaatgagctg gctctgccaa gcaaatatgt gaatttttta
     8461 tatttagcta gtcattatga aaagttgaag ggtagtccag aagataacga acaaaaacaa
     8521 ttgtttgtgg agcagcataa gcattattta gatgagatta ttgagcaaat cagtgaattt
     8581 tctaagcgtg ttattttagc agatgccaat ttagataaag ttcttagtgc atataacaaa
     8641 catagagaca aaccaatacg tgaacaagca gaaaatatta ttcatttatt tacgttgacg
     8701 aatcttggag ctcccgctgc ttttaaatat tttgatacaa caattgatcg taaacgatat
     8761 acgtctacaa aagaagtttt agatgccact cttatccatc aatccatcac tggtctttat
     8821 gaaacacgca ttgatttgag tcagctagga ggtgactgaa gtatatttta gatgaagatt
     8881 atttcttaat aactaaaaat atggtataat actcttaata aatgcagtaa tacaggggct
     8941 tttcaagact gaagtctagc tgagacaaat agtgcgatta cgaaattttt tagacaaaaa
     9001 tagtctacga ggttttagag ctatgctgtt ttgaatggtc ccaaaactga gaccagtctc
     9061 ggaagctcaa aggtctcgtt ttagagctat gctgttttga atggtcccaa aacttcagca
     9121 cactgagact tgttgagttc catgttttag agctatgctg ttttgaatgg actccattca
     9181 acattgccga tgataacttg agaaagaggg ttaataccag cagtcggata ccttcctatt
     9241 ctttctgtta aagcgttttc atgttataat aggcaaaaga agagtagtgt gatcgtccat
     9301 tccgacagca tcgccagtca ctatggcgtg ctgctagcgc tatatgcgtt gatgcaattt
     9361 ctatgcgcac ccgttctcgg agcactgtcc gaccgctttg gccgccgccc agtcctgctc
     9421 gcttcgctac ttggagccac tatcgactac gcgatcatgg cgaccacacc cgtcctgtgg
     9481 atcctctacg ccggacgcat cgtggccggc atcaccggcg ccacaggtgc ggttgctggc
     9541 gcctatatcg ccgacatcac cgatggggaa gatcgggctc gccacttcgg gctcatgagc
     9601 gcttgtttcg gcgtgggtat ggtggcaggc cccgtggccg ggggactgtt gggcgccatc
     9661 tccttgcatg caccattcct tgcggcggcg gtgctcaacg gcctca
//
