[The description below was written by a language model from this plasmid's Addgene catalogue record and the feature table of its GenBank file.]
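Description:
PAJ390 is a bacterial CRISPR expression plasmid built on a p15A backbone for use in E. coli, described in the catalogue as a dCas9 plasmid expressing the "3A" small RNA trigger. It replicates from the p15A origin, which is compatible with ColE1-type plasmids and so allows co-maintenance with a second construct. It is selected with chloramphenicol through a cat gene driven by its own promoter. The catalogue lists the plasmid as high copy, whereas the feature annotation describes p15A as a medium-copy origin. The listed backbone size (9550 bp) also differs slightly from the 9706 bp sequence record.

The main payload is the Streptococcus pyogenes CRISPR locus in a nuclease-dead form. It comprises a dCas9 coding sequence carrying the D10A and H840A mutations, which binds DNA under RNA guidance without cutting, and a tracrRNA encoded on the opposite strand upstream. Downstream lies a crRNA leader followed by two direct repeats flanking a short spacer position. A tet efflux gene promoter, probably a remnant of the parental backbone, is also annotated upstream of this region.

Separately, two tet operator sites mark a TetR-repressible promoter, consistent with the pLtetO-1 promoter named in the catalogue. This presumably drives the sRNA trigger, although the trigger itself is not annotated in the feature table and its sequence context is not described.

The associated publication concerns guide RNAs engineered to interact with other RNAs for genetic sensing and diagnostics. This suggests the plasmid supplies dCas9 together with an inducible trigger RNA to test such RNA-responsive guides. Those guides and any reporter are likely carried on a compatible partner plasmid, though the record does not state this.
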