Addgene plasmid #104148: PAJ390
Purpose: (Empty Backbone) dCas9 plasmid expressing 3A sRNA trigger
Depositing lab: Alfonso Jaramillo. Depositing organization: University of Warwick. Publication: Engineered RNA-Interacting CRISPR Guide RNAs for Genetic Sensing and Diagnostics. Galizi R, Duncan JN, Rostain W, Quinn CM, Storch M, Kushwaha M, Jaramillo A. CRISPR J. 2020 Oct;3(5):398-408. doi: 10.1089/crispr.2020.0029. PubMed 33095053.
Backbone
  Vector backbone: p15A
  Backbone size (bp): 9550
  Vector type: Bacterial Expression, CRISPR
  Promoter: pLtetO-1
Growth in bacteria
  Bacterial resistance: Chloramphenicol, 25 μg/mL
  Growth temperature: 37°C
  Growth strain: DH5alpha
  Copy number: High Copy
Gene/Insert
  Cloning method: Gibson Cloning
Terms and licenses: Academic/Nonprofit Terms; Industry Terms: Not Available to Industry
How to cite: PAJ390 was a gift from Alfonso Jaramillo (Addgene plasmid # 104148 ; http://n2t.net/addgene:104148 ; RRID:Addgene_104148)
